Addgene plasmid #154549: pEPYC0CM0396
Purpose: Phytobricks Level 0 part
Depositing lab: Nicola Patron. Depositing organization: Earlham Institute. Publication: Rational design of minimal synthetic promoters for plants. Cai YM, Kallam K, Tidd H, Gendarini G, Salzman A, Patron NJ. Nucleic Acids Res. 2020 Aug 28. pii: 5897334. doi: 10.1093/nar/gkaa682. PubMed 32856047.
Backbone
  Vector backbone: pUAP1
  Vector type: Synthetic Biology
Growth in bacteria
  Bacterial resistance: Chloramphenicol, 25 μg/mL
  Growth temperature: 37°C
  Growth strain: NEB Stable
  Copy number: High Copy
Gene/Insert
  Gene/Insert name: MinSyn_049
  Species: Synthetic
  Cloning method: Restriction Enzyme; 5′ cloning site BpiI (destroyed during cloning); 3′ cloning site BpiI (destroyed during cloning)
Terms and licenses: Academic/Nonprofit Terms; Industry Terms: Not Available to Industry
Depositor comments: Please visit https://www.biorxiv.org/content/10.1101/2020.05.14.095406v1 for bioRxiv preprint.
How to cite: pEPYC0CM0396 was a gift from Nicola Patron (Addgene plasmid # 154549 ; http://n2t.net/addgene:154549 ; RRID:Addgene_154549)
