[The description below was written by a language model from this plasmid's Addgene catalogue record and the feature table of its GenBank file.]
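Description:
pEPYC0CM0396 is a small (2,268 bp) circular synthetic-biology plasmid that serves as a Phytobricks Level 0 part, that is, a basic standardised DNA part held in a universal acceptor vector for later hierarchical Type IIS (Golden Gate/MoClo-style) assembly. The backbone is pUAP1, which replicates in E. coli from a high-copy ColE1/pMB1/pUC-type origin and is selected with chloramphenicol through the cat gene encoding chloramphenicol acetyltransferase. The feature table also annotates three transcription terminators: a putative bacterial terminator, a his operon terminator carrying a small synthesis-derived deletion and of undetermined efficiency, and the phage lambda t0 terminator. Elements like these generally insulate a cloning region and the resistance marker from read-through transcription. Several standard sequencing primer sites are marked as well.

The insert is MinSyn_049, a fully synthetic sequence cloned through BpiI sites that were destroyed in the process, as is usual when a part is domesticated into a Level 0 acceptor. The insert itself is not annotated in the feature table. It presumably sits in the unannotated stretch between the bacterial terminator and the his operon terminator, though the record does not confirm this. The record does not describe its composition or its specific part class. The name and the associated work on rational design of minimal synthetic promoters for plants suggest that it is one member of a series of minimal synthetic plant promoter parts. In that case it would be combined with coding sequences, terminators and other standard parts into plant transcription units, for uses such as testing or tuning expression strength. The plasmid has no plant selection marker, reporter or T-DNA elements, so it acts purely as a bacterial storage and donor vector for the part.
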