LOCUS       Exported 2268 bp ds-DNA circular SYN 13-MAY-2021
DEFINITION  Phytobricks Level 0 part.
ACCESSION   .
VERSION     .
KEYWORDS    pEPYC0CM0396
SOURCE      synthetic DNA construct
  ORGANISM  synthetic DNA construct
REFERENCE   1 (bases 1 to 2268)
  AUTHORS   Cai YM, Kallam K, Tidd H, Gendarini G, Salzman A, Patron NJ
  TITLE     Rational design of minimal synthetic promoters for plants.
  JOURNAL   Nucleic Acids Res. 2020 Aug 28. pii: 5897334. doi:
            10.1093/nar/gkaa682.
  PUBMED    32856047
REFERENCE   2 (bases 1 to 2268)
  AUTHORS   .
  TITLE     Direct Submission
  JOURNAL   Exported May 13, 2021 from SnapGene Server 1.1.58
            http://www.snapgene.com
FEATURES             Location/Qualifiers
     source          1..2268
                     /organism="synthetic DNA construct"
                     /mol_type="other DNA"
     primer_bind     157..176
                     /label=CAT-R
                     /note="Chloramphenicol resistance gene, reverse primer"
     primer_bind     404..422
                     /label=pBRforEco
                     /note="pBR322 vectors, upsteam of EcoRI site, forward
                     primer"
     terminator      426..469
                     /label=bacterial terminator
                     /note="putative bacterial transcription terminator"
     terminator      713..770
                     /label=his operon terminator
                     /note="This putative transcriptin terminator from the E.
                     coli his operon has a 2-bp deletion introduced during
                     synthesis. Its efficiency has not been determined."
     primer_bind     complement(794..811)
                     /label=L4440
                     /note="L4440 vector, forward primer"
     rep_origin      complement(965..1553)
                     /direction=LEFT
                     /label=ori
                     /note="high-copy-number ColE1/pMB1/pBR322/pUC origin of
                     replication"
     primer_bind     complement(1045..1064)
                     /label=pBR322ori-F
                     /note="pBR322 origin, forward primer"
     terminator      1736..1830
                     /label=lambda t0 terminator
                     /note="transcription terminator from phage lambda"
     CDS             complement(1851..242)
                     /codon_start=1
                     /gene="cat"
                     /product="chloramphenicol acetyltransferase"
                     /label=CmR
                     /note="confers resistance to chloramphenicol"
                     /translation="MEKKITGYTTVDISQWHRKEHFEAFQSVAQCTYNQTVQLDITAFL
                     KTVKKNKHKFYPAFIHILARLMNAHPEFRMAMKDGELVIWDSVHPCYTVFHEQTETFSS
                     LWSEYHDDFRQFLHIYSQDVACYGENLAYFPKGFIENMFFVSANPWVSFTSFDLNVANM
                     DNFFAPVFTMGKYYTQGDKVLMPLAIQVHHAVCDGFHVGRMLNELQQYCDEWQGGA"
ORIGIN
        1 tcaccgtctt tcattgccat acgaaattcc ggatgagcat tcatcaggcg ggcaagaatg
       61 tgaataaagg ccggataaaa cttgtgctta tttttcttta cggtctttaa aaaggccgta
      121 atatccagct gaacggtctg gttataggta cattgagcaa ctgactgaaa tgcctcaaaa
      181 tgttctttac gatgccattg ggatatatca acggtggtat atccagtgat ttttttctcc
      241 attttagctt ccttagctcc tgaaaatctc gataactcaa aaaatacgcc cggtagtgat
      301 cttatttcat tatggtgaaa gttggaacct cttacgtgcc cgatcaactc gagtgccacc
      361 tgacgtctaa gaaaccatta ttatcatgac attaacctat aaaaataggc gtatcacgag
      421 gcagaatttc agataaaaaa aatccttagc tttcgctaag gatgatttct ggaattcggt
      481 ctcaggaggg aggcgtgtcg ttttagtgag gggaccgatg ctctctctgc cgacagtggt
      541 cccaaacaca tgtaggacat gtaggcaacc acgtctacaa agcaagtgga tgtctgcacc
      601 tctctacaaa actgacgtaa gggatgacgc acacttgatg atactatata aggttttgct
      661 attcattgaa agcagtagtg actgatttgt atatatactc gagaccctgc agtccggcaa
      721 aaaagggcaa ggtgtcacca ccctgccctt tttctttaaa accgaaaaga ttacttcgcg
      781 ttatgcaggc ttcctcgctc actgactcgc tgcgctcggt cgttcggctg cggcgagcgg
      841 tatcagctca ctcaaaggcg gtaatacggt tatccacaga atcaggggat aacgcaggaa
      901 agaacatgtg agcaaaaggc cagcaaaagg ccaggaaccg taaaaaggcc gcgttgctgg
      961 cgtttttcca caggctccgc ccccctgacg agcatcacaa aaatcgacgc tcaagtcaga
     1021 ggtggcgaaa cccgacagga ctataaagat accaggcgtt tccccctgga agctccctcg
     1081 tgcgctctcc tgttccgacc ctgccgctta ccggatacct gtccgccttt ctcccttcgg
     1141 gaagcgtggc gctttctcat agctcacgct gtaggtatct cagttcggtg taggtcgttc
     1201 gctccaagct gggctgtgtg cacgaacccc ccgttcagcc cgaccgctgc gccttatccg
     1261 gtaactatcg tcttgagtcc aacccggtaa gacacgactt atcgccactg gcagcagcca
     1321 ctggtaacag gattagcaga gcgaggtatg taggcggtgc tacagagttc ttgaagtggt
     1381 ggcctaacta cggctacact agaagaacag tatttggtat ctgcgctctg ctgaagccag
     1441 ttaccttcgg aaaaagagtt ggtagctctt gatccggcaa acaaaccacc gctggtagcg
     1501 gtggtttttt tgtttgcaag cagcagatta cgcgcagaaa aaaaggatct caagaagatc
     1561 ctttgatctt ttctacgggg tctgacgctc agtggaacga aaactcacgt taagggattt
     1621 tggtcatgag attatcaaaa aggatcttca cctagatcct tttaaattaa aaatgaagtt
     1681 ttaaatcaat ctaaagtata tatgagtaaa cttggtctga cagctcgagg cttggattct
     1741 caccaataaa aaacgcccgg cggcaaccga gcgttctgaa caaatccaga tggagttctg
     1801 aggtcattac tggatctatc aacaggagtc caagcgagct cgatatcaaa ttacgccccg
     1861 ccctgccact catcgcagta ctgttgtaat tcattaagca ttctgccgac atggaagcca
     1921 tcacaaacgg catgatgaac ctgaatcgcc agcggcatca gcaccttgtc gccttgcgta
     1981 taatatttgc ccatggtgaa aacgggggcg aagaagttgt ccatattggc cacgtttaaa
     2041 tcaaaactgg tgaaactcac ccagggattg gctgagacga aaaacatatt ctcaataaac
     2101 cctttaggga aataggccag gttttcaccg taacacgcca catcttgcga atatatgtgt
     2161 agaaactgcc ggaaatcgtc gtggtattca ctccagagcg atgaaaacgt ttcagtttgc
     2221 tcatggaaaa cggtgtaaca agggtgaaca ctatcccata tcaccagc
//
